Addgene plasmid #142562: TFORF0218
Purpose: Lentiviral vector for overexpressing transcription factor ORFs with unique 24-bp barcodes. Barcodes facilitate identification of transcription factors in pooled screens.
Depositing lab: Feng Zhang. Depositing organization: Broad Institute. Publication: A transcription factor atlas of directed differentiation. Joung J, Ma S, Tay T, Geiger-Schuller KR, Kirchgatterer PC, Verdine VK, Guo B, Arias-Garcia MA, Allen WE, Singh A, Kuksenko O, Abudayyeh OO, Gootenberg JS, Fu Z, Macrae RK, Buenrostro JD, Regev A, Zhang F. Cell. 2023 Jan 5;186(1):209-229.e26. doi: 10.1016/j.cell.2022.11.026. PubMed 36608654.
Backbone
  Vector backbone: pLX_TRC317
  Backbone manufacturer: Broad Institute Genetic Perturbation Platform
  Backbone size w/o insert (bp): 8264
  Vector type: Mammalian Expression, Lentiviral
  Selectable markers: Puromycin
Growth in bacteria
  Bacterial resistance: Ampicillin, 100 μg/mL
  Growth temperature: 37°C
  Growth strain: NEB Stable
  Copy number: High Copy
Gene/Insert
  Gene/Insert name: FOXP1
  Species: H. sapiens (human)
  Insert size (bp): 2183
  Entrez Gene: FOXP1 (a.k.a. 12CC4, HSPC215, MFH, QRF1, hFKH1B)
  Promoter: EF1a
  Cloning method: Unknown
  Sequencing primers: 5′ GGGTGGAGACTGAAGTTAGGCCAG; 3′ CACATAGCGTAAAAGGAGCAACATAG
Terms and licenses: Academic/Nonprofit Terms; Industry Terms: Not Available to Industry
Depositor comments: NM_001244810,ENST00000615603 . The transcription factor ORF portion of this plasmid was synthesized by Genewiz. Please test multiple small colonies in case of plasmid recombination. To make this collection available in a timely manner, a portion of this collection was not fully sequenced by Addgene. If an Addgene verified full plasmid sequence is not available, please contact us prior to placing an order to request the full sequence.
How to cite: TFORF0218 was a gift from Feng Zhang (Addgene plasmid # 142562 ; http://n2t.net/addgene:142562 ; RRID:Addgene_142562)
