[The description below was written by a language model from this plasmid's Addgene catalogue record and pLannotate feature annotations shown in this document.]
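Description:
TFORF0218 is a lentiviral mammalian expression plasmid built on the pLX_TRC317 backbone. It belongs to a barcoded transcription factor ORF collection designed for overexpression screens. It is propagated in E. coli through a high-copy ColE1/pUC-type origin with ampicillin selection (AmpR under its own bla promoter), and it also carries an f1 origin and residual lac/T7/T3 cloning-vector elements. The depositor warns that the plasmid can recombine, a common problem for LTR-containing vectors.

The viral portion has a third-generation, self-inactivating layout. An RSV promoter drives a truncated HIV-1 5' LTR, followed by the Ψ packaging signal with a gag fragment, the RRE for Rev-dependent export of the genomic RNA, a cPPT/CTS element and a ΔU3 3' LTR, with an SV40 poly(A) signal downstream. Two expression units sit between the LTRs. An SV40 early promoter/origin region drives puromycin N-acetyltransferase, which allows selection of transduced cells. The strong constitutive EF-1α promoter drives the human FOXP1 ORF, which was synthesized from a specific reference transcript; the automated annotation matches it to Swiss-Prot FOXP1, whose entry text highlights isoform 8. A WPRE follows the ORF to enhance transcript stability and expression.

According to the record, each ORF in the collection is paired with a unique 24-bp barcode, but the barcode is not annotated as a feature in the table. The short U6 promoter fragment between the ORF and the WPRE is probably a residual or primer-site sequence rather than a functional Pol III unit. The construct is meant to be packaged into lentivirus for stable FOXP1 overexpression, either alone or in pooled screens where barcode sequencing identifies the transcription factor, as in directed differentiation studies.
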