Features (pLannotate 1.2.2; 31 found; start..end, strand, type, name):
      5..231     +  promoter       RSV promoter: Rous sarcoma virus enhancer/promoter
    232..412     +  LTR            5' LTR (truncated): truncated 5' long terminal repeat (LTR) from HIV-1
    459..584     +  misc_feature   HIV-1 Ψ: packaging signal of human immunodeficiency virus type 1
    568..931     +  CDS            HIV-1 gag (fragment): gag protein from human immunodeficiency virus 1; gag
   1077..1310    +  misc_feature   RRE: The Rev response element (RRE) of HIV-1 allows for Rev-dependent mRNA export from the nucleus to the cytoplasm.
   1687..1713    +  CDS            Rev (fragment): human immunodeficiency virus 1 (HIV-1) Rev protein; rev; enhances nuclear export of unspliced and incompletely spliced viral mRNAs
   1720..1743    +  promoter       SV40 promoter (fragment): SV40 early promoter
   1744..1815    +  promoter       SV40 promoter (fragment): SV40 enhancer and early promoter
   1839..1974    +  rep_origin     SV40 ori: SV40 origin of replication
   2020..2616    +  CDS            PuroR (fragment): puromycin N-acetyltransferase; pac from Streptomyces; confers resistance to puromycin
   2665..2782    +  misc_feature   cPPT/CTS: central polypurine tract and central termination sequence of HIV-1
   2847..2913    +  CDS            small t antigen (fragment): SV40 (simian virus 40) small t antigen
   2920..4098    +  promoter       EF-1α promoter: strong constitutive promoter for human elongation factor EF-1α
   4115..6193    +  CDS            FOXP1: FOXP1_HUMAN - Experimental evidence at protein level: Swiss-Prot protein existence level 1. [Isoform 8]: Involved in transcriptional regulation in embryonic stem cells (ESCs). Stimulates expression of transcription factors that are required for pluripotency and decreases expression of differentiation-associated genes. Has distinct DNA-binding specifities as compared to the canonical form and preferentially binds DNA with the sequence 5'-CGATACAA-3' (or closely related sequences) (PubMed:21924763). Promotes ESC self-renewal and pluripotency (By similarity). From Homo sapiens (Human).
   6209..6262    +  promoter       U6 promoter (fragment): RNA polymerase III promoter for human U6 snRNA
   6304..6892    +  misc_feature   WPRE: woodchuck hepatitis virus posttranscriptional regulatory element
   6943..6962    +  misc_feature   cPPT/CTS (fragment): central polypurine tract and central termination sequence of HIV-1
   6964..7197    +  LTR            3' LTR (ΔU3): self-inactivating 3' long terminal repeat (LTR) from HIV-1
   7275..7396    +  polyA_signal   SV40 poly(A) signal: SV40 polyadenylation signal
   7436..7571    +  rep_origin     SV40 ori: SV40 origin of replication
   7592..7610    -  promoter       T7 promoter: promoter for bacteriophage T7 RNA polymerase
   7618..7773    +  CDS            lacZα (fragment): LacZα fragment of β-galactosidase; lacZ fragment
   7778..8206    +  rep_origin     f1 ori (sequence partly withheld): f1 bacteriophage origin of replication; arrow indicates direction of (+) strand synthesis
   8259..8363    +  promoter       AmpR promoter: bla
   8364..9224    +  CDS            AmpR: β-lactamase; bla; confers resistance to ampicillin, carbenicillin, and related antibiotics
   9395..9983    +  rep_origin     ori: high-copy-number ColE1/pMB1/pBR322/pUC origin of replication
  10166..10258   +  CDS            lacI (fragment): lac repressor; lacI; The lac repressor binds to the lac operator to inhibit transcription in E. coli. This inhibition can be relieved by adding lactose or isopropyl-β-D-thiogalactopyranoside (IPTG).
  10271..10292   +  protein_bind   CAP binding site: CAP binding activates transcription in the presence of cAMP. E. coli catabolite activator protein
  10307..10337   +  promoter       lac promoter: promoter for the E. coli lac operon
  10345..10361   +  protein_bind   lac operator: The lac repressor binds to the lac operator to inhibit transcription in E. coli. This inhibition can be relieved by adding lactose or isopropyl-β-D-thiogalactopyranoside (IPTG). lac repressor encoded by lacI
  10406..10424   +  promoter       T3 promoter: promoter for bacteriophage T3 RNA polymerase
>Addgene plasmid #142562 | TFORF0218 | addgene full sequence | sequence record 395964 | Addgene NGS Result
TTAATGTAGTCTTATGCAATACTCTTGTAGTCTTGCAACATGGTAACGATGAGTTAGCAACATGCCTTAC
AAGGAGAGAAAAAGCACCGTGCATGCCGATTGGTGGAAGTAAGGTGGTACGATCGTGCCTTATTAGGAAG
GCAACAGACGGGTCTGACATGGATTGGACGAACCACTGAATTGCCGCATTGCAGAGATATTGTATTTAAG
TGCCTAGCTCGATACATAAACGGGTCTCTCTGGTTAGACCAGATCTGAGCCTGGGAGCTCTCTGGCTAAC
TAGGGAACCCACTGCTTAAGCCTCAATAAAGCTTGCCTTGAGTGCTTCAAGTAGTGTGTGCCCGTCTGTT
GTGTGACTCTGGTAACTAGAGATCCCTCAGACCCTTTTAGTCAGTGTGGAAAATCTCTAGCAGTGGCGCC
CGAACAGGGACTTGAAAGCGAAAGGGAAACCAGAGGAGCTCTCTCGACGCAGGACTCGGCTTGCTGAAGC
GCGCACGGCAAGAGGCGAGGGGCGGCGACTGGTGAGTACGCCAAAAATTTTGACTAGCGGAGGCTAGAAG
GAGAGAGATGGGTGCGAGAGCGTCAGTATTAAGCGGGGGAGAATTAGATCGCGATGGGAAAAAATTCGGT
TAAGGCCAGGGGGAAAGAAAAAATATAAATTAAAACATATAGTATGGGCAAGCAGGGAGCTAGAACGATT
CGCAGTTAATCCTGGCCTGTTAGAAACATCAGAAGGCTGTAGACAAATACTGGGACAGCTACAACCATCC
CTTCAGACAGGATCAGAAGAACTTAGATCATTATATAATACAGTAGCAACCCTCTATTGTGTGCATCAAA
GGATAGAGATAAAAGACACCAAGGAAGCTTTAGACAAGATAGAGGAAGAGCAAAACAAAAGTAAGACCAC
CGCACAGCAAGCGGCCGCTGATCTTCAGACCTGGAGGAGGAGATATGAGGGACAATTGGAGAAGTGAATT
ATATAAATATAAAGTAGTAAAAATTGAACCATTAGGAGTAGCACCCACCAAGGCAAAGAGAAGAGTGGTG
CAGAGAGAAAAAAGAGCAGTGGGAATAGGAGCTTTGTTCCTTGGGTTCTTGGGAGCAGCAGGAAGCACTA
TGGGCGCAGCGTCAATGACGCTGACGGTACAGGCCAGACAATTATTGTCTGGTATAGTGCAGCAGCAGAA
CAATTTGCTGAGGGCTATTGAGGCGCAACAGCATCTGTTGCAACTCACAGTCTGGGGCATCAAGCAGCTC
CAGGCAAGAATCCTGGCTGTGGAAAGATACCTAAAGGATCAACAGCTCCTGGGGATTTGGGGTTGCTCTG
GAAAACTCATTTGCACCACTGCTGTGCCTTGGAATGCTAGTTGGAGTAATAAATCTCTGGAACAGATTTG
GAATCACACGACCTGGATGGAGTGGGACAGAGAAATTAACAATTACACAAGCTTAATACACTCCTTAATT
GAAGAATCGCAAAACCAGCAAGAAAAGAATGAACAAGAATTATTGGAATTAGATAAATGGGCAAGTTTGT
GGAATTGGTTTAACATAACAAATTGGCTGTGGTATATAAAATTATTCATAATGATAGTAGGAGGCTTGGT
AGGTTTAAGAATAGTTTTTGCTGTACTTTCTATAGTGAATAGAGTTAGGCAGGGATATTCACCATTATCG
TTTCAGACCCACCTCCCAACCCCGAGGGGACCCATGCATTGCATCTCAATTAGTCAGCAACCAGGTGTGG
AAAGTCCCCAGGCTCCCCAGCAGGCAGAAGTATGCAAAGCATGCGTCTCAATTAGTCAGCAACCATAGTC
CCGCCCCTAACTCCGCCCATCCCGCCCCTAACTCCGCCCAGTTCCGCCCATTCTCCGCCCCATGGCTGAC
TAATTTTTTTTATTTATGCAGAGGCCGAGGCCGCCTCGGCCTCTGAGCTATTCCAGAAGTAGTGAGGAGG
CTTTTTTGGAGGCCTAGGCTTTTGCAAAAAGCTTTCTAGAGGTACCACCGGAGCTTACCATGACCGAGTA
CAAGCCCACGGTGCGCCTCGCCACCCGCGACGACGTCCCCAGGGCCGTACGCACCCTCGCCGCCGCGTTC
GCCGACTACCCCGCCACGCGCCACACCGTCGATCCGGACCGCCACATCGAGCGGGTCACCGAGCTGCAAG
AACTCTTCCTCACGCGCGTCGGGCTCGACATCGGCAAGGTGTGGGTCGCGGACGACGGCGCCGCCGTGGC
GGTCTGGACCACGCCGGAGAGCGTCGAAGCGGGGGCGGTGTTCGCCGAGATCGGCCCGCGCATGGCCGAG
TTGAGCGGTTCCCGGCTGGCCGCGCAGCAACAGATGGAAGGCCTCCTGGCGCCGCACCGGCCCAAGGAGC
CCGCGTGGTTCCTGGCCACCGTCGGCGTCTCGCCCGACCACCAGGGCAAGGGTCTGGGCAGCGCCGTCGT
GCTCCCCGGAGTGGAGGCGGCCGAGCGCGCCGGGGTGCCCGCCTTCCTGGAGACCTCCGCGCCCCGCAAC
CTCCCCTTCTACGAGCGGCTCGGCTTCACCGTCACCGCCGACGTCGAGGTGCCCGAAGGACCGCGCACCT
GGTGCATGACCCGCAAGCCCGGTGCCAGTTAACGAATTCTAGATCTTGAGACAAATGGCAGTATTCATCC
ACAATTTTAAAAGAAAAGGGGGGATTGGGGGGTACAGTGCAGGGGAAAGAATAGTAGACATAATAGCAAC
AGACATACAAACTAAAGAATTACAAAAACAAATTACAAAAATTCAAAATTTTCGGGTTTATTACAGGGAC
AGCAGAGATCCACTTTGGCGCCGGCTCGAGGCCTGCAGGTGCAAAGATGGATAAAGTTTTAAACAGAGAG
GAATCTTTGCAGCTAATGGACCTTCTAGGTCTTGAAAGGAGTGGGAATTGGCTCCGGTGCCCGTCAGTGG
GCAGAGCGCACATCGCCCACAGTCCCCGAGAAGTTGGGGGGAGGGGTCGGCAATTGAACCGGTGCCTAGA
GAAGGTGGCGCGGGGTAAACTGGGAAAGTGATGTCGTGTACTGGCTCCGCCTTTTTCCCGAGGGTGGGGG
AGAACCGTATATAAGTGCAGTAGTCGCCGTGAACGTTCTTTTTCGCAACGGGTTTGCCGCCAGAACACAG
GTAAGTGCCGTGTGTGGTTCCCGCGGGCCTGGCCTCTTTACGGGTTATGGCCCTTGCGTGCCTTGAATTA
CTTCCACCTGGCTGCAGTACGTGATTCTTGATCCCGAGCTTCGGGTTGGAAGTGGGTGGGAGAGTTCGAG
GCCTTGCGCTTAAGGAGCCCCTTCGCCTCGTGCTTGAGTTGAGGCCTGGCCTGGGCGCTGGGGCCGCCGC
GTGCGAATCTGGTGGCACCTTCGCGCCTGTCTCGCTGCTTTCGATAAGTCTCTAGCCATTTAAAATTTTT
GATGACCTGCTGCGACGCTTTTTTTCTGGCAAGATAGTCTTGTAAATGCGGGCCAAGATCTGCACACTGG
TATTTCGGTTTTTGGGGCCGCGGGCGGCGACGGGGCCCGTGCGTCCCAGCGCACATGTTCGGCGAGGCGG
GGCCTGCGAGCGCGGCCACCGAGAATCGGACGGGGGTAGTCTCAAGCTGGCCGGCCTGCTCTGGTGCCTG
GCCTCGCGCCGCCGTGTATCGCCCCGCCCTGGGCGGCAAGGCTGGCCCGGTCGGCACCAGTTGCGTGAGC
GGAAAGATGGCCGCTTCCCGGCCCTGCTGCAGGGAGCTCAAAATGGAGGACGCGGCGCTCGGGAGAGCGG
GCGGGTGAGTCACCCACACAAAGGAAAAGGGCCTTTCCGTCCTCAGCCGTCGCTTCATGTGACTCCACGG
AGTACCGGGCGCCGTCCAGGCACCTCGATTAGTTCTCGAGCTTTTGGAGTACGTCGTCTTTAGGTTGGGG
GGAGGGGTTTTATGCGATGGAGTTTCCCCACACTGAGTGGGTGGAGACTGAAGTTAGGCCAGCTTGGCAC
TTGATGTAATTCTCCTTGGAATTTGCCCTTTTTGAGTTTGGATCTTGGTTCATTCTCAAGCCTCAGACAG
TGGTTCAAAGTTTTTTTCTTCCATTTCAGGTGTCGTGAGGCTAGCACCGCCACCATGATGCAAGAATCTG
GGACTGAGACAAAAAGTAACGGTTCAGCCATCCAGAATGGGTCGGGCGGCAGCAACCACTTACTAGAGTG
CGGCGGTCTTCGGGAGGGGCGGTCCAACGGAGAGACGCCGGCCGTGGACATCGGGGCAGCTGACCTCGCC
CACGCCCAGCAGCAGCAGCAACAGGCACTTCAGGTGGCAAGACAGCTCCTTCTTCAGCAGCAACAGCAGC
AGCAAGTTAGTGGATTAAAATCTCCCAAGAGGAATGACAAACAACCAGCTCTTCAGGTTCCCGTGTCAGT
GGCTATGATGACACCTCAAGTTATCACTCCCCAGCAAATGCAGCAGATCCTCCAGCAACAAGTGCTGAGC
CCTCAGCAGCTCCAGGTTCTCCTCCAGCAGCAGCAGGCCCTCATGCTTCAACAGCAGCAGCTTCAAGAGT
TTTATAAAAAACAACAGGAACAGTTGCAGCTTCAACTTTTACAACAACAACATGCTGGAAAACAGCCTAA
AGAGCAACAGCAGGTGGCTACCCAGCAGTTGGCTTTTCAGCAGCAGCTTTTACAGATGCAGCAGTTACAG
CAGCAGCACCTCCTGTCTTTGCAGCGCCAAGGCCTTCTGACAATTCAGCCCGGGCAGCCTGCCCTTCCCC
TTCAACCTCTTGCTCAAGGCATGATTCCAACAGAACTGCAGCAGCTCTGGAAAGAAGTGACAAGTGCTCA
TACTGCAGAAGAAACCACAGGCAACAATCACAGCAGTTTGGATCTGACCACGACATGTGTCTCCTCCTCT
GCACCTTCCAAGACCTCCTTAATAATGAACCCACATGCCTCTACCAATGGACAGCTCTCAGTCCACACTC
CCAAAAGGGAAAGTTTGTCCCATGAGGAGCACCCCCATAGCCATCCTCTCTATGGACATGGTGTATGCAA
GTGGCCAGGCTGTGAAGCAGTGTGCGAAGATTTCCAATCATTTCTAAAACATCTCAACAGTGAGCATGCG
CTGGACGATAGAAGTACAGCCCAATGTAGAGTACAAATGCAGGTTGTACAGCAGTTAGAGCTACAGCTTG
CAAAAGACAAAGAACGCCTGCAAGCCATGATGACCCACCTGCATGTGAAGTCTACAGAACCCAAAGCCGC
CCCTCAGCCCTTGAATCTGGTATCAAGTGTCACTCTCTCCAAGTCCGCATCGGAGGCTTCTCCACAGAGC
TTACCTCATACTCCAACGACCCCAACCGCCCCCCTGACTCCCGTCACCCAAGGCCCCTCTGTCATCACAA
CCACCAGCATGCACACGGTGGGACCCATCCGCAGGCGGTACTCAGACAAATACAACGTGCCCATTTCGTC
AGCAGATATTGCGCAGAACCAAGAATTTTATAAGAACGCAGAAGTTAGACCACCATTTACATATGCATCT
TTAATTAGGCAGGCCATTCTCGAATCTCCAGAAAAGCAGCTAACACTAAATGAGATCTATAACTGGTTCA
CACGAATGTTTGCTTACTTCCGACGCAACGCGGCCACGTGGAAGGGTGCCATTCGCACCAACCTCTCACT
GCATAAGTGCTTTATCAGAGTAGAGGATGAGTTTGGGTCCTTTTGGACAGTTGATGATGAAGAGTTTAAA
CGTGGCCGCCATATTCAACGAGGCCGTCCTCGCAAATACTGCCCCGATGAAAACTTTGACGAGCTTGTCG
CACATAACCCTTCCCTTATTAAAAACATGCAGAGCAGCCACGCCTACTGCACACCTCTCAATGCAGCTTT
ACAGGCTTCAATGGCTGAGAATAGTATACCTCTATACACTACCGCTTCCATGGGAAATCCCACTCTGGGC
AACTTAGCCAGCGCAATACGGGAAGAGCTGAACGGGGCAATGGAGCATACCAACAGCAACGAGAGTGACA
GCAGTCCAGGCAGATCTCCTATGCAAGCCGTGCATCCTGTACACGTCAAAGAAGAGCCCCTCGATCCAGA
GGAAGCTGAAGGGCCCCTGTCCTTAGTGACAACAGCCAACCACAGTCCAGATTTTGACCATGACAGAGAT
TACGAAGATGAACCAGTAAACGAGGACATGGAGTAGTAATGAACTAGTCCGTAACTTGAAAGTATTTCGA
TTTCTTGGCTTTATATATCTTGTGGAAAGGACGAGATCCTGGCGGAAATTCCCTCTTTACGCGTTAAGTC
GACAATCAACCTCTGGATTACAAAATTTGTGAAAGATTGACTGGTATTCTTAACTATGTTGCTCCTTTTA
CGCTATGTGGATACGCTGCTTTAATGCCTTTGTATCATGCTATTGCTTCCCGTATGGCTTTCATTTTCTC
CTCCTTGTATAAATCCTGGTTGCTGTCTCTTTATGAGGAGTTGTGGCCCGTTGTCAGGCAACGTGGCGTG
GTGTGCACTGTGTTTGCTGACGCAACCCCCACTGGTTGGGGCATTGCCACCACCTGTCAGCTCCTTTCCG
GGACTTTCGCTTTCCCCCTCCCTATTGCCACGGCGGAACTCATCGCCGCCTGCCTTGCCCGCTGCTGGAC
AGGGGCTCGGCTGTTGGGCACTGACAATTCCGTGGTGTTGTCGGGGAAATCATCGTCCTTTCCTTGGCTG
CTCGCCTGTGTTGCCACCTGGATTCTGCGCGGGACGTCCTTCTGCTACGTCCCTTCGGCCCTCAATCCAG
CGGACCTTCCTTCCCGCGGCCTGCTGCCGGCTCTGCGGCCTCTTCCGCGTCTTCGCCTTCGCCCTCAGAC
GAGTCGGATCTCCCTTTGGGCCGCCTCCCCGCGTCGACTTTAAGACCAATGACTTACAAGGCAGCTGTAG
ATCTTAGCCACTTTTTAAAAGAAAAGGGGGGACTGGAAGGGCTAATTCACTCCCAACGAAGACAAGATCT
GCTTTTTGCTTGTACTGGGTCTCTCTGGTTAGACCAGATCTGAGCCTGGGAGCTCTCTGGCTAACTAGGG
AACCCACTGCTTAAGCCTCAATAAAGCTTGCCTTGAGTGCTTCAAGTAGTGTGTGCCCGTCTGTTGTGTG
ACTCTGGTAACTAGAGATCCCTCAGACCCTTTTAGTCAGTGTGGAAAATCTCTAGCAGTACGTATAGTAG
TTCATGTCATCTTATTATTCAGTATTTATAACTTGCAAAGAAATGAATATCAGAGAGTGAGAGGAACTTG
TTTATTGCAGCTTATAATGGTTACAAATAAAGCAATAGCATCACAAATTTCACAAATAAAGCATTTTTTT
CACTGCATTCTAGTTGTGGTTTGTCCAAACTCATCAATGTATCTTATCATGTCTGGCTCTAGCTATCCCG
CCCCTAACTCCGCCCATCCCGCCCCTAACTCCGCCCAGTTCCGCCCATTCTCCGCCCCATGGCTGACTAA
TTTTTTTTATTTATGCAGAGGCCGAGGCCGCCTCGGCCTCTGAGCTATTCCAGAAGTAGTGAGGAGGCTT
TTTTGGAGGCCTAGGGACGTACCCAATTCGCCCTATAGTGAGTCGTATTACGCGCGCTCACTGGCCGTCG
TTTTACAACGTCGTGACTGGGAAAACCCTGGCGTTACCCAACTTAATCGCCTTGCAGCACATCCCCCTTT
CGCCAGCTGGCGTAATAGCGAAGAGGCCCGCACCGATCGCCCTTCCCAACAGTTGCGCAGCCTGAATGGC
GAATGGG
[124 nt withheld, positions 7778-7901]
C
[91 nt withheld, positions 7903-7993]
A
[49 nt withheld, positions 7995-8043]
CCTTTGACGTTGGAGTCCACGTTCTTT
[37 nt withheld, positions 8071-8107]
ACCCTATCTCGGTCTATTCTTTTGATTTATAAGGGATTTTGCCGATTTCGGCCTATTGGTTAAAAAATGA
GCTGATTTAACAAAAATTTAACGCGAATTTTAACAAAATATTAACGCTTACAATTTAGGTGGCACTTTTC
GGGGAAATGTGCGCGGAACCCCTATTTGTTTATTTTTCTAAATACATTCAAATATGTATCCGCTCATGAG
ACAATAACCCTGATAAATGCTTCAATAATATTGAAAAAGGAAGAGTATGAGTATTCAACATTTCCGTGTC
GCCCTTATTCCCTTTTTTGCGGCATTTTGCCTTCCTGTTTTTGCTCACCCAGAAACGCTGGTGAAAGTAA
AAGATGCTGAAGATCAGTTGGGTGCACGAGTGGGTTACATCGAACTGGATCTCAACAGCGGTAAGATCCT
TGAGAGTTTTCGCCCCGAAGAACGTTTTCCAATGATGAGCACTTTTAAAGTTCTGCTATGTGGCGCGGTA
TTATCCCGTATTGACGCCGGGCAAGAGCAACTCGGTCGCCGCATACACTATTCTCAGAATGACTTGGTTG
AGTACTCACCAGTCACAGAAAAGCATCTTACGGATGGCATGACAGTAAGAGAATTATGCAGTGCTGCCAT
AACCATGAGTGATAACACTGCGGCCAACTTACTTCTGACAACGATCGGAGGACCGAAGGAGCTAACCGCT
TTTTTGCACAACATGGGGGATCATGTAACTCGCCTTGATCGTTGGGAACCGGAGCTGAATGAAGCCATAC
CAAACGACGAGCGTGACACCACGATGCCTGTAGCAATGGCAACAACGTTGCGCAAACTATTAACTGGCGA
ACTACTTACTCTAGCTTCCCGGCAACAATTAATAGACTGGATGGAGGCGGATAAAGTTGCAGGACCACTT
CTGCGCTCGGCCCTTCCGGCTGGCTGGTTTATTGCTGATAAATCTGGAGCCGGTGAGCGTGGGTCTCGCG
GTATCATTGCAGCACTGGGGCCAGATGGTAAGCCCTCCCGTATCGTAGTTATCTACACGACGGGGAGTCA
GGCAACTATGGATGAACGAAATAGACAGATCGCTGAGATAGGTGCCTCACTGATTAAGCATTGGTAACTG
TCAGACCAAGTTTACTCATATATACTTTAGATTGATTTAAAACTTCATTTTTAATTTAAAAGGATCTAGG
TGAAGATCCTTTTTGATAATCTCATGACCAAAATCCCTTAACGTGAGTTTTCGTTCCACTGAGCGTCAGA
CCCCGTAGAAAAGATCAAAGGATCTTCTTGAGATCCTTTTTTTCTGCGCGTAATCTGCTGCTTGCAAACA
AAAAAACCACCGCTACCAGCGGTGGTTTGTTTGCCGGATCAAGAGCTACCAACTCTTTTTCCGAAGGTAA
CTGGCTTCAGCAGAGCGCAGATACCAAATACTGTTCTTCTAGTGTAGCCGTAGTTAGGCCACCACTTCAA
GAACTCTGTAGCACCGCCTACATACCTCGCTCTGCTAATCCTGTTACCAGTGGCTGCTGCCAGTGGCGAT
AAGTCGTGTCTTACCGGGTTGGACTCAAGACGATAGTTACCGGATAAGGCGCAGCGGTCGGGCTGAACGG
GGGGTTCGTGCACACAGCCCAGCTTGGAGCGAACGACCTACACCGAACTGAGATACCTACAGCGTGAGCT
ATGAGAAAGCGCCACGCTTCCCGAAGGGAGAAAGGCGGACAGGTATCCGGTAAGCGGCAGGGTCGGAACA
GGAGAGCGCACGAGGGAGCTTCCAGGGGGAAACGCCTGGTATCTTTATAGTCCTGTCGGGTTTCGCCACC
TCTGACTTGAGCGTCGATTTTTGTGATGCTCGTCAGGGGGGCGGAGCCTATGGAAAAACGCCAGCAACGC
GGCCTTTTTACGGTTCCTGGCCTTTTGCTGGCCTTTTGCTCACATGTTCTTTCCTGCGTTATCCCCTGAT
TCTGTGGATAACCGTATTACCGCCTTTGAGTGAGCTGATACCGCTCGCCGCAGCCGAACGACCGAGCGCA
GCGAGTCAGTGAGCGAGGAAGCGGAAGAGCGCCCAATACGCAAACCGCCTCTCCCCGCGCGTTGGCCGAT
TCATTAATGCAGCTGGCACGACAGGTTTCCCGACTGGAAAGCGGGCAGTGAGCGCAACGCAATTAATGTG
AGTTAGCTCACTCATTAGGCACCCCAGGCTTTACACTTTATGCTTCCGGCTCGTATGTTGTGTGGAATTG
TGAGCGGATAACAATTTCACACAGGAAACAGCTATGACCATGATTACGCCAAGCGCGCAATTAACCCTCA
CTAAAGGGAACAAAAGCTGGAGCTGCAAGC
