>Addgene plasmid #142562 | TFORF0218 | depositor partial sequence | sequence record 279824 | Insert
ACCGCCACCATGATGCAAGAATCTGGGACTGAGACAAAAAGTAACGGTTCAGCCATCCAGAATGGGTCGG
GCGGCAGCAACCACTTACTAGAGTGCGGCGGTCTTCGGGAGGGGCGGTCCAACGGAGAGACGCCGGCCGT
GGACATCGGGGCAGCTGACCTCGCCCACGCCCAGCAGCAGCAGCAACAGGCACTTCAGGTGGCAAGACAG
CTCCTTCTTCAGCAGCAACAGCAGCAGCAAGTTAGTGGATTAAAATCTCCCAAGAGGAATGACAAACAAC
CAGCTCTTCAGGTTCCCGTGTCAGTGGCTATGATGACACCTCAAGTTATCACTCCCCAGCAAATGCAGCA
GATCCTCCAGCAACAAGTGCTGAGCCCTCAGCAGCTCCAGGTTCTCCTCCAGCAGCAGCAGGCCCTCATG
CTTCAACAGCAGCAGCTTCAAGAGTTTTATAAAAAACAACAGGAACAGTTGCAGCTTCAACTTTTACAAC
AACAACATGCTGGAAAACAGCCTAAAGAGCAACAGCAGGTGGCTACCCAGCAGTTGGCTTTTCAGCAGCA
GCTTTTACAGATGCAGCAGTTACAGCAGCAGCACCTCCTGTCTTTGCAGCGCCAAGGCCTTCTGACAATT
CAGCCCGGGCAGCCTGCCCTTCCCCTTCAACCTCTTGCTCAAGGCATGATTCCAACAGAACTGCAGCAGC
TCTGGAAAGAAGTGACAAGTGCTCATACTGCAGAAGAAACCACAGGCAACAATCACAGCAGTTTGGATCT
GACCACGACATGTGTCTCCTCCTCTGCACCTTCCAAGACCTCCTTAATAATGAACCCACATGCCTCTACC
AATGGACAGCTCTCAGTCCACACTCCCAAAAGGGAAAGTTTGTCCCATGAGGAGCACCCCCATAGCCATC
CTCTCTATGGACATGGTGTATGCAAGTGGCCAGGCTGTGAAGCAGTGTGCGAAGATTTCCAATCATTTCT
AAAACATCTCAACAGTGAGCATGCGCTGGACGATAGAAGTACAGCCCAATGTAGAGTACAAATGCAGGTT
GTACAGCAGTTAGAGCTACAGCTTGCAAAAGACAAAGAACGCCTGCAAGCCATGATGACCCACCTGCATG
TGAAGTCTACAGAACCCAAAGCCGCCCCTCAGCCCTTGAATCTGGTATCAAGTGTCACTCTCTCCAAGTC
CGCATCGGAGGCTTCTCCACAGAGCTTACCTCATACTCCAACGACCCCAACCGCCCCCCTGACTCCCGTC
ACCCAAGGCCCCTCTGTCATCACAACCACCAGCATGCACACGGTGGGACCCATCCGCAGGCGGTACTCAG
ACAAATACAACGTGCCCATTTCGTCAGCAGATATTGCGCAGAACCAAGAATTTTATAAGAACGCAGAAGT
TAGACCACCATTTACATATGCATCTTTAATTAGGCAGGCCATTCTCGAATCTCCAGAAAAGCAGCTAACA
CTAAATGAGATCTATAACTGGTTCACACGAATGTTTGCTTACTTCCGACGCAACGCGGCCACGTGGAAGG
GTGCCATTCGCACCAACCTCTCACTGCATAAGTGCTTTATCAGAGTAGAGGATGAGTTTGGGTCCTTTTG
GACAGTTGATGATGAAGAGTTTAAACGTGGCCGCCATATTCAACGAGGCCGTCCTCGCAAATACTGCCCC
GATGAAAACTTTGACGAGCTTGTCGCACATAACCCTTCCCTTATTAAAAACATGCAGAGCAGCCACGCCT
ACTGCACACCTCTCAATGCAGCTTTACAGGCTTCAATGGCTGAGAATAGTATACCTCTATACACTACCGC
TTCCATGGGAAATCCCACTCTGGGCAACTTAGCCAGCGCAATACGGGAAGAGCTGAACGGGGCAATGGAG
CATACCAACAGCAACGAGAGTGACAGCAGTCCAGGCAGATCTCCTATGCAAGCCGTGCATCCTGTACACG
TCAAAGAAGAGCCCCTCGATCCAGAGGAAGCTGAAGGGCCCCTGTCCTTAGTGACAACAGCCAACCACAG
TCCAGATTTTGACCATGACAGAGATTACGAAGATGAACCAGTAAACGAGGACATGGAGTAGTAATGAACT
AGTCCGTAACTTGAAAGTATTTCGATTTCTTGGCTTTATATATCTTGTGGAAAGGACGAGATCCTGGCGG
AAATTCCCTCTTT
