>Addgene plasmid #142562 | TFORF0218 | depositor partial sequence | sequence record 279825 | Barcode
GATCCTGGCGGAAATTCCCTCTTT
